Addgene plasmid #178845: pFLAG-CMV4-ZIKV-NS4A
Purpose: Mammalian expression of ZIKV ORF
Depositing lab: Judy Lieberman. Depositing organization: Boston Children's Hospital. Publication: Decidual NK cells kill Zika virus-infected trophoblasts. Sen Santara S, Crespo AC, Mulik S, Ovies C, Boulenouar S, Strominger JL, Lieberman J. Proc Natl Acad Sci U S A. 2021 Nov 23;118(47):e2115410118. doi: 10.1073/pnas.2115410118. PubMed 34785597.
Backbone
  Vector backbone: pFLAG-CMV-4
  Vector type: Mammalian Expression
Growth in bacteria
  Bacterial resistance: Ampicillin, 100 μg/mL
  Growth temperature: 37°C
  Growth strain: DH5alpha
  Copy number: High Copy
Gene/Insert
  Gene/Insert name: ZIKV-NS4A
  Species: Zika Virus
  Cloning method: Restriction Enzyme; 5′ cloning site unknown (unknown if destroyed)
Terms and licenses: Academic/Nonprofit Terms; Industry Terms: Not Available to Industry
Depositor comments: Sequence from PRVABC59 genome (GenBank Sequence Accession:KX377337)
How to cite: pFLAG-CMV4-ZIKV-NS4A was a gift from Judy Lieberman (Addgene plasmid # 178845 ; http://n2t.net/addgene:178845 ; RRID:Addgene_178845)
