[The description below was written by a language model from this plasmid's Addgene catalogue record and pLannotate feature annotations shown in this document.]
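Description:
pFLAG-CMV4-ZIKV-NS4A is a mammalian expression plasmid carrying the NS4A open reading frame of Zika virus. The depositor notes that the sequence derives from the PRVABC59 genome. The catalogue lists pFLAG-CMV-4 as the backbone. In E. coli the plasmid is maintained at high copy through a ColE1/pUC-type origin and selected with ampicillin via the β-lactamase gene. An f1 origin is also present, along with remnants of lac regulatory sequence and a pBR322 bom fragment.

The expression cassette in the 5.8 kb sequenced record consists of the human CMV immediate-early enhancer and promoter, a T7 promoter, a roughly 410 bp coding segment matched to the Zika virus polyprotein, and a bovine growth hormone polyadenylation signal. The annotation tool labels this segment with generic polyprotein text that emphasises NS5, but that text describes the whole reference polyprotein entry. The size and the catalogue name fit the small NS4A protein rather than NS5. A separate SV40 early promoter drives a neomycin phosphotransferase gene followed by an SV40 poly(A) signal, which would allow G418 selection of stably transfected mammalian cells.

Although the name and backbone imply an epitope-tagged product, no FLAG tag appears in the feature table. The T7 promoter, bGH terminator and SV40-neo arrangement also differ from what the backbone name might suggest, so tag presence and backbone identity should be checked against the sequence. The cloning sites are not recorded. The stated purpose is mammalian expression of an individual ZIKV ORF, and the associated study concerns the killing of Zika-infected trophoblasts by decidual NK cells.
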