Features (pLannotate 1.2.2; 20 found; start..end, strand, type, name):
    113..442     +  promoter       SV40 promoter: SV40 enhancer and early promoter
    509..1300    +  CDS            neo: KKA2_KLEPN - Also known as kan, nptII. Experimental evidence at protein level: Swiss-Prot protein existence level 1. Resistance to kanamycin, neomycin, paromomycin, ribostamycin, butirosin and gentamicin B. From Klebsiella pneumoniae.
   1324..1482    +  CDS            ble (fragment): BLE_KLEPN - Experimental evidence at protein level: Swiss-Prot protein existence level 1. Binding protein with a strong affinity to the bleomycin family of antibiotics. Binds to CL990; an antimitotic-antibiotic compound. From Klebsiella pneumoniae.
   1477..1598    +  polyA_signal   SV40 poly(A) signal: SV40 polyadenylation signal
   1671..1687    -  protein_bind   lac operator: The lac repressor binds to the lac operator to inhibit transcription in E. coli. This inhibition can be relieved by adding lactose or isopropyl-β-D-thiogalactopyranoside (IPTG). lac repressor encoded by lacI
   1695..1725    -  promoter       lac promoter: promoter for the E. coli lac operon
   1740..1761    -  protein_bind   CAP binding site: CAP binding activates transcription in the presence of cAMP. E. coli catabolite activator protein
   1774..1866    -  CDS            lacI (fragment): lac repressor; lacI; The lac repressor binds to the lac operator to inhibit transcription in E. coli. This inhibition can be relieved by adding lactose or isopropyl-β-D-thiogalactopyranoside (IPTG).
   2049..2637    -  rep_origin     ori: high-copy-number ColE1/pMB1/pBR322/pUC origin of replication
   2808..3668    -  CDS            AmpR: β-lactamase; bla; confers resistance to ampicillin, carbenicillin, and related antibiotics
   3669..3773    -  promoter       AmpR promoter: bla
   3832..3884    -  misc_feature   bom (fragment): basis of mobility region from pBR322
   4039..4418    +  enhancer       CMV enhancer: human cytomegalovirus immediate early enhancer
   4419..4622    +  promoter       CMV promoter: human cytomegalovirus (CMV) immediate early promoter
   4618..4651    +  LTR            5' LTR (truncated) (fragment): truncated 5' long terminal repeat (LTR) from HIV-1
   4667..4685    +  promoter       T7 promoter: promoter for bacteriophage T7 RNA polymerase
   4736..5146    +  CDS            POLG_ZIKVF (fragment): Experimental evidence at protein level: Swiss-Prot protein existence level 1. [RNA-directed RNA polymerase NS5]: Replicates the viral (+) and (-) RNA genome, and performs the capping of genomes in the cytoplasm (PubMed:30951555). Methylates viral RNA cap at guanine N-7 and ribose 2'-O positions. Once sufficient NS5 is expressed, binds to the cap-proximal structure and inhibits further translation of the viral genome (By similarity). Besides its role in RNA genome replication, also prevents the establishment of a cellular antiviral state by blocking the interferon-alpha/beta (IFN-alpha/beta) si
   5202..5426    +  polyA_signal   bGH poly(A) signal: bovine growth hormone polyadenylation signal
   5430..5451    +  promoter       SV40 promoter (fragment): SV40 enhancer and early promoter
   5472..99      +  rep_origin     f1 ori (across the origin) (sequence partly withheld): f1 bacteriophage origin of replication; arrow indicates direction of (+) strand synthesis
>Addgene plasmid #178845 | pFLAG-CMV4-ZIKV-NS4A | addgene full sequence | sequence record 354535 | Addgene NGS Result
ACCCTATCTCGGTCTATTCTTTTGATTTATAAGGGATTTTGCCGATTTCGGCCTATTGGTTAAAAAATGA
GCTGATTTAACAAAAATTTAACGCGAATTAATTCTGTGGAATGTGTGTCAGTTAGGGTGTGGAAAGTCCC
CAGGCTCCCCAGCAGGCAGAAGTATGCAAAGCATGCATCTCAATTAGTCAGCAACCAGGTGTGGAAAGTC
CCCAGGCTCCCCAGCAGGCAGAAGTATGCAAAGCATGCATCTCAATTAGTCAGCAACCATAGTCCCGCCC
CTAACTCCGCCCATCCCGCCCCTAACTCCGCCCAGTTCCGCCCATTCTCCGCCCCATGGCTGACTAATTT
TTTTTATTTATGCAGAGGCCGAGGCCGCCTCTGCCTCTGAGCTATTCCAGAAGTAGTGAGGAGGCTTTTT
TGGAGGCCTAGGCTTTTGCAAAAAGCTCCCGGGAGCTTGTATATCCATTTTCGGATCTGATCAAGAGACA
GGATGAGGATCGTTTCGCATGATTGAACAAGATGGATTGCACGCAGGTTCTCCGGCCGCTTGGGTGGAGA
GGCTATTCGGCTATGACTGGGCACAACAGACAATCGGCTGCTCTGATGCCGCCGTGTTCCGGCTGTCAGC
GCAGGGGCGCCCGGTTCTTTTTGTCAAGACCGACCTGTCCGGTGCCCTGAATGAACTGCAGGACGAGGCA
GCGCGGCTATCGTGGCTGGCCACGACGGGCGTTCCTTGCGCAGCTGTGCTCGACGTTGTCACTGAAGCGG
GAAGGGACTGGCTGCTATTGGGCGAAGTGCCGGGGCAGGATCTCCTGTCATCTCACCTTGCTCCTGCCGA
GAAAGTATCCATCATGGCTGATGCAATGCGGCGGCTGCATACGCTTGATCCGGCTACCTGCCCATTCGAC
CACCAAGCGAAACATCGCATCGAGCGAGCACGTACTCGGATGGAAGCCGGTCTTGTCGATCAGGATGATC
TGGACGAAGAGCATCAGGGGCTCGCGCCAGCCGAACTGTTCGCCAGGCTCAAGGCGCGCATGCCCGACGG
CGAGGATCTCGTCGTGACCCATGGCGATGCCTGCTTGCCGAATATCATGGTGGAAAATGGCCGCTTTTCT
GGATTCATCGACTGTGGCCGGCTGGGTGTGGCGGACCGCTATCAGGACATAGCGTTGGCTACCCGTGATA
TTGCTGAAGAGCTTGGCGGCGAATGGGCTGACCGCTTCCTCGTGCTTTACGGTATCGCCGCTCCCGATTC
GCAGCGCATCGCCTTCTATCGCCTTCTTGACGAGTTCTTCTGAGCGGGACTCTGGGGTTCGAAATGACCG
ACCAAGCGACGCCCAACCTGCCATCACGAGATTTCGATTCCACCGCCGCCTTCTATGAAAGGTTGGGCTT
CGGAATCGTTTTCCGGGACGCCGGCTGGATGATCCTCCAGCGCGGGGATCTCATGCTGGAGTTCTTCGCC
CACCCCAACTTGTTTATTGCAGCTTATAATGGTTACAAATAAAGCAATAGCATCACAAATTTCACAAATA
AAGCATTTTTTTCACTGCATTCTAGTTGTGGTTTGTCCAAACTCATCAATGTATCTTATCATGTCTGTAT
ACCGTCGACCTCTAGCTAGAGCTTGGCGTAATCATGGTCATAGCTGTTTCCTGTGTGAAATTGTTATCCG
CTCACAATTCCACACAACATACGAGCCGGAAGCATAAAGTGTAAAGCCTGGGGTGCCTAATGAGTGAGCT
AACTCACATTAATTGCGTTGCGCTCACTGCCCGCTTTCCAGTCGGGAAACCTGTCGTGCCAGCTGCATTA
ATGAATCGGCCAACGCGCGGGGAGAGGCGGTTTGCGTATTGGGCGCTCTTCCGCTTCCTCGCTCACTGAC
TCGCTGCGCTCGGTCGTTCGGCTGCGGCGAGCGGTATCAGCTCACTCAAAGGCGGTAATACGGTTATCCA
CAGAATCAGGGGATAACGCAGGAAAGAACATGTGAGCAAAAGGCCAGCAAAAGGCCAGGAACCGTAAAAA
GGCCGCGTTGCTGGCGTTTTTCCATAGGCTCCGCCCCCCTGACGAGCATCACAAAAATCGACGCTCAAGT
CAGAGGTGGCGAAACCCGACAGGACTATAAAGATACCAGGCGTTTCCCCCTGGAAGCTCCCTCGTGCGCT
CTCCTGTTCCGACCCTGCCGCTTACCGGATACCTGTCCGCCTTTCTCCCTTCGGGAAGCGTGGCGCTTTC
TCATAGCTCACGCTGTAGGTATCTCAGTTCGGTGTAGGTCGTTCGCTCCAAGCTGGGCTGTGTGCACGAA
CCCCCCGTTCAGCCCGACCGCTGCGCCTTATCCGGTAACTATCGTCTTGAGTCCAACCCGGTAAGACACG
ACTTATCGCCACTGGCAGCAGCCACTGGTAACAGGATTAGCAGAGCGAGGTATGTAGGCGGTGCTACAGA
GTTCTTGAAGTGGTGGCCTAACTACGGCTACACTAGAAGAACAGTATTTGGTATCTGCGCTCTGCTGAAG
CCAGTTACCTTCGGAAAAAGAGTTGGTAGCTCTTGATCCGGCAAACAAACCACCGCTGGTAGCGGTGGTT
TTTTTGTTTGCAAGCAGCAGATTACGCGCAGAAAAAAAGGATCTCAAGAAGATCCTTTGATCTTTTCTAC
GGGGTCTGACGCTCAGTGGAACGAAAACTCACGTTAAGGGATTTTGGTCATGAGATTATCAAAAAGGATC
TTCACCTAGATCCTTTTAAATTAAAAATGAAGTTTTAAATCAATCTAAAGTATATATGAGTAAACTTGGT
CTGACAGTTACCAATGCTTAATCAGTGAGGCACCTATCTCAGCGATCTGTCTATTTCGTTCATCCATAGT
TGCCTGACTCCCCGTCGTGTAGATAACTACGATACGGGAGGGCTTACCATCTGGCCCCAGTGCTGCAATG
ATACCGCGAGACCCACGCTCACCGGCTCCAGATTTATCAGCAATAAACCAGCCAGCCGGAAGGGCCGAGC
GCAGAAGTGGTCCTGCAACTTTATCCGCCTCCATCCAGTCTATTAATTGTTGCCGGGAAGCTAGAGTAAG
TAGTTCGCCAGTTAATAGTTTGCGCAACGTTGTTGCCATTGCTACAGGCATCGTGGTGTCACGCTCGTCG
TTTGGTATGGCTTCATTCAGCTCCGGTTCCCAACGATCAAGGCGAGTTACATGATCCCCCATGTTGTGCA
AAAAAGCGGTTAGCTCCTTCGGTCCTCCGATCGTTGTCAGAAGTAAGTTGGCCGCAGTGTTATCACTCAT
GGTTATGGCAGCACTGCATAATTCTCTTACTGTCATGCCATCCGTAAGATGCTTTTCTGTGACTGGTGAG
TACTCAACCAAGTCATTCTGAGAATAGTGTATGCGGCGACCGAGTTGCTCTTGCCCGGCGTCAATACGGG
ATAATACCGCGCCACATAGCAGAACTTTAAAAGTGCTCATCATTGGAAAACGTTCTTCGGGGCGAAAACT
CTCAAGGATCTTACCGCTGTTGAGATCCAGTTCGATGTAACCCACTCGTGCACCCAACTGATCTTCAGCA
TCTTTTACTTTCACCAGCGTTTCTGGGTGAGCAAAAACAGGAAGGCAAAATGCCGCAAAAAAGGGAATAA
GGGCGACACGGAAATGTTGAATACTCATACTCTTCCTTTTTCAATATTATTGAAGCATTTATCAGGGTTA
TTGTCTCATGAGCGGATACATATTTGAATGTATTTAGAAAAATAAACAAATAGGGGTTCCGCGCACATTT
CCCCGAAAAGTGCCACCTGACGTCGACGGATCGGGAGATCTCCCGATCCCCTATGGTGCACTCTCAGTAC
AATCTGCTCTGATGCCGCATAGTTAAGCCAGTATCTGCTCCCTGCTTGTGTGTTGGAGGTCGCTGAGTAG
TGCGCGAGCAAAATTTAAGCTACAACAAGGCAAGGCTTGACCGACAATTGCATGAAGAATCTGCTTAGGG
TTAGGCGTTTTGCGCTGCTTCGCGATGTACGGGCCAGATATACGCGTTGACATTGATTATTGACTAGTTA
TTAATAGTAATCAATTACGGGGTCATTAGTTCATAGCCCATATATGGAGTTCCGCGTTACATAACTTACG
GTAAATGGCCCGCCTGGCTGACCGCCCAACGACCCCCGCCCATTGACGTCAATAATGACGTATGTTCCCA
TAGTAACGCCAATAGGGACTTTCCATTGACGTCAATGGGTGGAGTATTTACGGTAAACTGCCCACTTGGC
AGTACATCAAGTGTATCATATGCCAAGTACGCCCCCTATTGACGTCAATGACGGTAAATGGCCCGCCTGG
CATTATGCCCAGTACATGACCTTATGGGACTTTCCTACTTGGCAGTACATCTACGTATTAGTCATCGCTA
TTACCATGGTGATGCGGTTTTGGCAGTACATCAATGGGCGTGGATAGCGGTTTGACTCACGGGGATTTCC
AAGTCTCCACCCCATTGACGTCAATGGGAGTTTGTTTTGGCACCAAAATCAACGGGACTTTCCAAAATGT
CGTAACAACTCCGCCCCATTGACGCAAATGGGCGGTAGGCGTGTACGGTGGGAGGTCTATATAAGCAGAG
CTCTCTGGCTAACTAGAGAACCCACTGCTTACTGGCTTATCGAAATTAATACGACTCACTATAGGGAGAC
CCAAGCTGGCTAGCGTTTAAACTTAAGCTTGGTACCGAGCTCGGATCCGCCGCCGCCATGGGAGCGGCTT
TTGGAGTGATGGAAGCCCTGGGAACACTGCCAGGACACATGACAGAGAGATTCCAGGAAGCCATTGACAA
CCTCGCTGTGCTCATGCGGGCAGAGACTGGAAGCAGGCCTTACAAAGCCGCGGCGGCCCAATTGCCGGAG
ACCCTAGAGACCATAATGCTTTTGGGGTTGCTGGGAACAGTCTCGCTGGGAATCTTCTTCGTCTTGATGA
GGAACAAGGGCATAGGGAAGATGGGCTTTGGAATGGTGACTCTTGGGGCCAGCGCATGGCTCATGTGGCT
CTCGGAAATTGAGCCAGCCAGAATTGCATGTGTCCTCATTGTTGTGTTCCTATTGCTGGTGGTGCTCATA
CCTGAGCCAGAAAAGCAAAGAGACTACAAAGACGATGACGACAAGTAGCTCGAGTCTAGAGGGCCCGTTT
AAACCCGCTGATCAGCCTCGACTGTGCCTTCTAGTTGCCAGCCATCTGTTGTTTGCCCCTCCCCCGTGCC
TTCCTTGACCCTGGAAGGTGCCACTCCCACTGTCCTTTCCTAATAAAATGAGGAAATTGCATCGCATTGT
CTGAGTAGGTGTCATTCTATTCTGGGGGGTGGGGTGGGGCAGGACAGCAAGGGGGAGGATTGGGAAGACA
ATAGCAGGCATGCTGGGGATGCGGTGGGCTCTATGGCTTCTGAGGCGGAAAGAACCAGCTGGGGCTCTAG
GGGGTATCCCC
[124 nt withheld, positions 5472-5595]
C
[91 nt withheld, positions 5597-5687]
A
[49 nt withheld, positions 5689-5737]
CCTTTGACGTTGGAGTCCACGTTCTTT
[37 nt withheld, positions 5765-5801]
